Addgene plasmid #143239: TFORF0920
Purpose: Lentiviral vector for overexpressing transcription factor ORFs with unique 24-bp barcodes. Barcodes facilitate identification of transcription factors in pooled screens.
Depositing lab: Feng Zhang. Depositing organization: Broad Institute. Publication: A transcription factor atlas of directed differentiation. Joung J, Ma S, Tay T, Geiger-Schuller KR, Kirchgatterer PC, Verdine VK, Guo B, Arias-Garcia MA, Allen WE, Singh A, Kuksenko O, Abudayyeh OO, Gootenberg JS, Fu Z, Macrae RK, Buenrostro JD, Regev A, Zhang F. Cell. 2023 Jan 5;186(1):209-229.e26. doi: 10.1016/j.cell.2022.11.026. PubMed 36608654.
Backbone
  Vector backbone: pLX_TRC317
  Backbone manufacturer: Broad Institute Genetic Perturbation Platform
  Backbone size w/o insert (bp): 8264
  Vector type: Mammalian Expression, Lentiviral
  Selectable markers: Puromycin
Growth in bacteria
  Bacterial resistance: Ampicillin, 100 μg/mL
  Growth temperature: 37°C
  Growth strain: NEB Stable
  Copy number: High Copy
Gene/Insert
  Gene/Insert name: NCOA1
  Species: H. sapiens (human)
  Insert size (bp): 4424
  Entrez Gene: NCOA1 (a.k.a. F-SRC-1, KAT13A, RIP160, SRC1, bHLHe42, bHLHe74)
  Promoter: EF1a
  Cloning method: Unknown
  Sequencing primers: 5′ GGGTGGAGACTGAAGTTAGGCCAG; 3′ CACATAGCGTAAAAGGAGCAACATAG
Terms and licenses: Academic/Nonprofit Terms; Industry Terms: Not Available to Industry
Depositor comments: XM_005264626,NM_147233,ENST00000395856 . The transcription factor ORF portion of this plasmid was synthesized by Genewiz. Please test multiple small colonies in case of plasmid recombination. To make this collection available in a timely manner, a portion of this collection was not fully sequenced by Addgene. If an Addgene verified full plasmid sequence is not available, please contact us prior to placing an order to request the full sequence.
How to cite: TFORF0920 was a gift from Feng Zhang (Addgene plasmid # 143239 ; http://n2t.net/addgene:143239 ; RRID:Addgene_143239)
