[The description below was written by a language model from this plasmid's Addgene catalogue record and pLannotate feature annotations shown in this document.]
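Description:
TFORF0920 is a lentiviral mammalian expression plasmid built on the pLX_TRC317 backbone. It is one member of a barcoded library of human transcription factor open reading frames. In bacteria it is maintained through a high-copy ColE1/pUC-type origin and selected with ampicillin via the β-lactamase gene; an f1 origin and remnants of a lac/T7/T3 cloning region are also present. The depositor notes that the plasmid can recombine, as is common for LTR-containing vectors.

The viral portion follows a third-generation, self-inactivating design. An RSV promoter drives a truncated HIV-1 5' LTR, followed by the Ψ packaging signal with a partial gag sequence, the Rev response element for nuclear export of the genomic RNA, a cPPT/CTS element, and a ΔU3 3' LTR followed by an SV40 polyadenylation signal. Two expression units lie between the LTRs. An SV40 early promoter drives puromycin N-acetyltransferase for selection of transduced cells. A full-length EF-1α promoter drives human NCOA1 (also known as SRC1), a nuclear receptor coactivator with histone acetyltransferase activity. A WPRE downstream of the ORF enhances transcript stability and expression.

According to the catalogue entry, each construct in the collection carries a unique 24-bp barcode, but this is not annotated as a separate feature in the table. The short U6 promoter fragment annotated between the ORF and the WPRE is probably a leftover backbone or priming sequence rather than a functional promoter. The sequenced record of about 12.7 kb agrees with the stated backbone and insert sizes. The construct is intended for stable overexpression of NCOA1, alone or in pooled screens where barcodes are read out to identify which factors drive changes in cell state, such as directed differentiation.
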