Features (pLannotate 1.2.2; 31 found; start..end, strand, type, name):
      5..231     +  promoter       RSV promoter: Rous sarcoma virus enhancer/promoter
    232..412     +  LTR            5' LTR (truncated): truncated 5' long terminal repeat (LTR) from HIV-1
    459..584     +  misc_feature   HIV-1 Ψ: packaging signal of human immunodeficiency virus type 1
    568..931     +  CDS            HIV-1 gag (fragment): gag protein from human immunodeficiency virus 1; gag
   1077..1310    +  misc_feature   RRE: The Rev response element (RRE) of HIV-1 allows for Rev-dependent mRNA export from the nucleus to the cytoplasm.
   1687..1713    +  CDS            Rev (fragment): human immunodeficiency virus 1 (HIV-1) Rev protein; rev; enhances nuclear export of unspliced and incompletely spliced viral mRNAs
   1720..1743    +  promoter       SV40 promoter (fragment): SV40 early promoter
   1744..1815    +  promoter       SV40 promoter (fragment): SV40 enhancer and early promoter
   1839..1974    +  rep_origin     SV40 ori: SV40 origin of replication
   2020..2616    +  CDS            PuroR (fragment): puromycin N-acetyltransferase; pac from Streptomyces; confers resistance to puromycin
   2665..2782    +  misc_feature   cPPT/CTS: central polypurine tract and central termination sequence of HIV-1
   2847..2913    +  CDS            small t antigen (fragment): SV40 (simian virus 40) small t antigen
   2920..4098    +  promoter       EF-1α promoter: strong constitutive promoter for human elongation factor EF-1α
   4115..8434    +  CDS            NCOA1: NCOA1_HUMAN - Also known as BHLHE74, SRC1. Experimental evidence at protein level: Swiss-Prot protein existence level 1. Nuclear receptor coactivator that directly binds nuclear receptors and stimulates the transcriptional activities in a hormone- dependent fashion. Involved in the coactivation of different nuclear receptors, such as for steroids (PGR, GR and ER), retinoids (RXRs), thyroid hormone (TRs) and prostanoids (PPARs). Also involved in coactivation mediated by STAT3, STAT5A, STAT5B and STAT6 transcription factors. Displays histone acetyltransferase activity toward H3 and H4; the relev
   8450..8503    +  promoter       U6 promoter (fragment): RNA polymerase III promoter for human U6 snRNA
   8545..9133    +  misc_feature   WPRE: woodchuck hepatitis virus posttranscriptional regulatory element
   9184..9203    +  misc_feature   cPPT/CTS (fragment): central polypurine tract and central termination sequence of HIV-1
   9205..9438    +  LTR            3' LTR (ΔU3): self-inactivating 3' long terminal repeat (LTR) from HIV-1
   9516..9637    +  polyA_signal   SV40 poly(A) signal: SV40 polyadenylation signal
   9677..9812    +  rep_origin     SV40 ori: SV40 origin of replication
   9833..9851    -  promoter       T7 promoter: promoter for bacteriophage T7 RNA polymerase
   9859..10014   +  CDS            lacZα (fragment): LacZα fragment of β-galactosidase; lacZ fragment
  10019..10447   +  rep_origin     f1 ori (sequence partly withheld): f1 bacteriophage origin of replication; arrow indicates direction of (+) strand synthesis
  10500..10604   +  promoter       AmpR promoter: bla
  10605..11465   +  CDS            AmpR: β-lactamase; bla; confers resistance to ampicillin, carbenicillin, and related antibiotics
  11636..12224   +  rep_origin     ori: high-copy-number ColE1/pMB1/pBR322/pUC origin of replication
  12407..12499   +  CDS            lacI (fragment): lac repressor; lacI; The lac repressor binds to the lac operator to inhibit transcription in E. coli. This inhibition can be relieved by adding lactose or isopropyl-β-D-thiogalactopyranoside (IPTG).
  12512..12533   +  protein_bind   CAP binding site: CAP binding activates transcription in the presence of cAMP. E. coli catabolite activator protein
  12548..12578   +  promoter       lac promoter: promoter for the E. coli lac operon
  12582..12604   +  protein_bind   lac operator (fragment): The lac repressor binds to the lac operator to inhibit transcription in E. coli. This inhibition can be relieved by adding lactose or isopropyl-β-D-thiogalactopyranoside (IPTG). lac repressor encoded by lacI
  12647..12665   +  promoter       T3 promoter: promoter for bacteriophage T3 RNA polymerase
>Addgene plasmid #143239 | TFORF0920 | addgene full sequence | sequence record 396115 | Addgene NGS Result
TTAATGTAGTCTTATGCAATACTCTTGTAGTCTTGCAACATGGTAACGATGAGTTAGCAACATGCCTTAC
AAGGAGAGAAAAAGCACCGTGCATGCCGATTGGTGGAAGTAAGGTGGTACGATCGTGCCTTATTAGGAAG
GCAACAGACGGGTCTGACATGGATTGGACGAACCACTGAATTGCCGCATTGCAGAGATATTGTATTTAAG
TGCCTAGCTCGATACATAAACGGGTCTCTCTGGTTAGACCAGATCTGAGCCTGGGAGCTCTCTGGCTAAC
TAGGGAACCCACTGCTTAAGCCTCAATAAAGCTTGCCTTGAGTGCTTCAAGTAGTGTGTGCCCGTCTGTT
GTGTGACTCTGGTAACTAGAGATCCCTCAGACCCTTTTAGTCAGTGTGGAAAATCTCTAGCAGTGGCGCC
CGAACAGGGACTTGAAAGCGAAAGGGAAACCAGAGGAGCTCTCTCGACGCAGGACTCGGCTTGCTGAAGC
GCGCACGGCAAGAGGCGAGGGGCGGCGACTGGTGAGTACGCCAAAAATTTTGACTAGCGGAGGCTAGAAG
GAGAGAGATGGGTGCGAGAGCGTCAGTATTAAGCGGGGGAGAATTAGATCGCGATGGGAAAAAATTCGGT
TAAGGCCAGGGGGAAAGAAAAAATATAAATTAAAACATATAGTATGGGCAAGCAGGGAGCTAGAACGATT
CGCAGTTAATCCTGGCCTGTTAGAAACATCAGAAGGCTGTAGACAAATACTGGGACAGCTACAACCATCC
CTTCAGACAGGATCAGAAGAACTTAGATCATTATATAATACAGTAGCAACCCTCTATTGTGTGCATCAAA
GGATAGAGATAAAAGACACCAAGGAAGCTTTAGACAAGATAGAGGAAGAGCAAAACAAAAGTAAGACCAC
CGCACAGCAAGCGGCCGCTGATCTTCAGACCTGGAGGAGGAGATATGAGGGACAATTGGAGAAGTGAATT
ATATAAATATAAAGTAGTAAAAATTGAACCATTAGGAGTAGCACCCACCAAGGCAAAGAGAAGAGTGGTG
CAGAGAGAAAAAAGAGCAGTGGGAATAGGAGCTTTGTTCCTTGGGTTCTTGGGAGCAGCAGGAAGCACTA
TGGGCGCAGCGTCAATGACGCTGACGGTACAGGCCAGACAATTATTGTCTGGTATAGTGCAGCAGCAGAA
CAATTTGCTGAGGGCTATTGAGGCGCAACAGCATCTGTTGCAACTCACAGTCTGGGGCATCAAGCAGCTC
CAGGCAAGAATCCTGGCTGTGGAAAGATACCTAAAGGATCAACAGCTCCTGGGGATTTGGGGTTGCTCTG
GAAAACTCATTTGCACCACTGCTGTGCCTTGGAATGCTAGTTGGAGTAATAAATCTCTGGAACAGATTTG
GAATCACACGACCTGGATGGAGTGGGACAGAGAAATTAACAATTACACAAGCTTAATACACTCCTTAATT
GAAGAATCGCAAAACCAGCAAGAAAAGAATGAACAAGAATTATTGGAATTAGATAAATGGGCAAGTTTGT
GGAATTGGTTTAACATAACAAATTGGCTGTGGTATATAAAATTATTCATAATGATAGTAGGAGGCTTGGT
AGGTTTAAGAATAGTTTTTGCTGTACTTTCTATAGTGAATAGAGTTAGGCAGGGATATTCACCATTATCG
TTTCAGACCCACCTCCCAACCCCGAGGGGACCCATGCATTGCATCTCAATTAGTCAGCAACCAGGTGTGG
AAAGTCCCCAGGCTCCCCAGCAGGCAGAAGTATGCAAAGCATGCGTCTCAATTAGTCAGCAACCATAGTC
CCGCCCCTAACTCCGCCCATCCCGCCCCTAACTCCGCCCAGTTCCGCCCATTCTCCGCCCCATGGCTGAC
TAATTTTTTTTATTTATGCAGAGGCCGAGGCCGCCTCGGCCTCTGAGCTATTCCAGAAGTAGTGAGGAGG
CTTTTTTGGAGGCCTAGGCTTTTGCAAAAAGCTTTCTAGAGGTACCACCGGAGCTTACCATGACCGAGTA
CAAGCCCACGGTGCGCCTCGCCACCCGCGACGACGTCCCCAGGGCCGTACGCACCCTCGCCGCCGCGTTC
GCCGACTACCCCGCCACGCGCCACACCGTCGATCCGGACCGCCACATCGAGCGGGTCACCGAGCTGCAAG
AACTCTTCCTCACGCGCGTCGGGCTCGACATCGGCAAGGTGTGGGTCGCGGACGACGGCGCCGCCGTGGC
GGTCTGGACCACGCCGGAGAGCGTCGAAGCGGGGGCGGTGTTCGCCGAGATCGGCCCGCGCATGGCCGAG
TTGAGCGGTTCCCGGCTGGCCGCGCAGCAACAGATGGAAGGCCTCCTGGCGCCGCACCGGCCCAAGGAGC
CCGCGTGGTTCCTGGCCACCGTCGGCGTCTCGCCCGACCACCAGGGCAAGGGTCTGGGCAGCGCCGTCGT
GCTCCCCGGAGTGGAGGCGGCCGAGCGCGCCGGGGTGCCCGCCTTCCTGGAGACCTCCGCGCCCCGCAAC
CTCCCCTTCTACGAGCGGCTCGGCTTCACCGTCACCGCCGACGTCGAGGTGCCCGAAGGACCGCGCACCT
GGTGCATGACCCGCAAGCCCGGTGCCAGTTAACGAATTCTAGATCTTGAGACAAATGGCAGTATTCATCC
ACAATTTTAAAAGAAAAGGGGGGATTGGGGGGTACAGTGCAGGGGAAAGAATAGTAGACATAATAGCAAC
AGACATACAAACTAAAGAATTACAAAAACAAATTACAAAAATTCAAAATTTTCGGGTTTATTACAGGGAC
AGCAGAGATCCACTTTGGCGCCGGCTCGAGGCCTGCAGGTGCAAAGATGGATAAAGTTTTAAACAGAGAG
GAATCTTTGCAGCTAATGGACCTTCTAGGTCTTGAAAGGAGTGGGAATTGGCTCCGGTGCCCGTCAGTGG
GCAGAGCGCACATCGCCCACAGTCCCCGAGAAGTTGGGGGGAGGGGTCGGCAATTGAACCGGTGCCTAGA
GAAGGTGGCGCGGGGTAAACTGGGAAAGTGATGTCGTGTACTGGCTCCGCCTTTTTCCCGAGGGTGGGGG
AGAACCGTATATAAGTGCAGTAGTCGCCGTGAACGTTCTTTTTCGCAACGGGTTTGCCGCCAGAACACAG
GTAAGTGCCGTGTGTGGTTCCCGCGGGCCTGGCCTCTTTACGGGTTATGGCCCTTGCGTGCCTTGAATTA
CTTCCACCTGGCTGCAGTACGTGATTCTTGATCCCGAGCTTCGGGTTGGAAGTGGGTGGGAGAGTTCGAG
GCCTTGCGCTTAAGGAGCCCCTTCGCCTCGTGCTTGAGTTGAGGCCTGGCCTGGGCGCTGGGGCCGCCGC
GTGCGAATCTGGTGGCACCTTCGCGCCTGTCTCGCTGCTTTCGATAAGTCTCTAGCCATTTAAAATTTTT
GATGACCTGCTGCGACGCTTTTTTTCTGGCAAGATAGTCTTGTAAATGCGGGCCAAGATCTGCACACTGG
TATTTCGGTTTTTGGGGCCGCGGGCGGCGACGGGGCCCGTGCGTCCCAGCGCACATGTTCGGCGAGGCGG
GGCCTGCGAGCGCGGCCACCGAGAATCGGACGGGGGTAGTCTCAAGCTGGCCGGCCTGCTCTGGTGCCTG
GCCTCGCGCCGCCGTGTATCGCCCCGCCCTGGGCGGCAAGGCTGGCCCGGTCGGCACCAGTTGCGTGAGC
GGAAAGATGGCCGCTTCCCGGCCCTGCTGCAGGGAGCTCAAAATGGAGGACGCGGCGCTCGGGAGAGCGG
GCGGGTGAGTCACCCACACAAAGGAAAAGGGCCTTTCCGTCCTCAGCCGTCGCTTCATGTGACTCCACGG
AGTACCGGGCGCCGTCCAGGCACCTCGATTAGTTCTCGAGCTTTTGGAGTACGTCGTCTTTAGGTTGGGG
GGAGGGGTTTTATGCGATGGAGTTTCCCCACACTGAGTGGGTGGAGACTGAAGTTAGGCCAGCTTGGCAC
TTGATGTAATTCTCCTTGGAATTTGCCCTTTTTGAGTTTGGATCTTGGTTCATTCTCAAGCCTCAGACAG
TGGTTCAAAGTTTTTTTCTTCCATTTCAGGTGTCGTGAGGCTAGCACCGCCACCATGAGTGGCCTCGGGG
ACAGTTCATCCGACCCTGCTAACCCAGACTCACATAAGAGGAAAGGATCGCCATGTGACACACTGGCATC
AAGCACGGAAAAGAGGCGCAGGGAGCAAGAAAATAAATATTTAGAAGAACTAGCTGAGTTACTGTCTGCC
AACATTAGTGACATTGACAGCTTGAGTGTAAAACCAGACAAATGCAAGATTTTGAAGAAAACAGTCGATC
AGATACAGCTAATGAAGAGAATGGAACAAGAGAAATCAACAACTGATGACGATGTACAGAAATCAGACAT
CTCATCAAGTAGTCAAGGAGTGATAGAAAAGGAATCCTTGGGACCTCTTCTTTTGGAGGCTTTGGATGGA
TTTTTCTTTGTTGTGAACTGTGAAGGGAGAATTGTATTTGTGTCAGAGAATGTAACCAGCTACTTAGGTT
ACAATCAGGAGGAATTAATGAATACGAGCGTCTACAGCATACTGCACGTGGGGGATCATGCAGAATTTGT
GAAGAATCTGCTACCAAAATCACTAGTAAATGGAGTTCCTTGGCCTCAAGAGGCAACACGACGAAATAGC
CATACCTTTAACTGCAGGATGCTAATTCACCCTCCAGATGAGCCAGGGACCGAGAACCAAGAAGCTTGCC
AGCGTTATGAAGTAATGCAGTGTTTCACTGTGTCACAGCCAAAATCAATTCAAGAGGATGGAGAAGATTT
CCAGTCATGTCTGATTTGTATTGCACGGCGATTACCTCGGCCTCCAGCTATTACGGGTGTAGAATCCTTT
ATGACCAAGCAAGATACTACAGGTAAAATCATCTCTATTGATACTAGTTCCCTGAGAGCTGCTGGCAGAA
CTGGTTGGGAAGATTTAGTGAGGAAGTGCATTTATGCTTTTTTCCAACCTCAGGGCAGAGAACCATCTTA
TGCCAGACAGCTGTTCCAAGAAGTGATGACTCGTGGCACTGCCTCCAGCCCCTCCTATAGATTCATATTG
AATGATGGGACAATGCTTAGCGCCCACACCAAGTGTAAACTTTGCTACCCTCAAAGTCCAGACATGCAAC
CTTTCATCATGGGAATTCATATCATCGACAGGGAGCACAGTGGGCTTTCTCCTCAAGATGACACTAATTC
TGGAATGTCAATTCCCCGAGTAAATCCCTCGGTCAATCCTAGTATCTCTCCAGCTCATGGTGTGGCTCGT
TCATCCACATTGCCACCATCCAACAGCAACATGGTATCCACCAGAATAAACCGCCAGCAGAGCTCAGACC
TTCATAGCAGCAGTCATAGTAATTCTAGCAACAGCCAAGGAAGTTTCGGATGCTCACCCGGAAGTCAGAT
TGTAGCCAATGTTGCCTTAAACCAAGGACAGGCCAGTTCACAGAGCAGTAATCCCTCTTTAAACCTCAAT
AATTCTCCTATGGAAGGTACAGGAATATCCCTAGCACAGTTCATGTCTCCAAGGAGACAGGTTACTTCTG
GATTGGCAACAAGGCCCAGGATGCCAAACAATTCCTTTCCTCCTAATATTTCGACATTAAGCTCTCCCGT
TGGCATGACAAGTAGTGCCTGTAATAATAATAACCGATCTTATTCAAACATCCCAGTAACATCTTTACAG
GGTATGAATGAAGGACCCAATAACTCCGTTGGCTTCTCTGCCAGTTCTCCAGTCCTCAGGCAGATGAGCT
CACAGAATTCACCTAGCAGATTAAATATACAACCAGCAAAAGCTGAGTCCAAAGATAACAAAGAGATTGC
CTCAATTTTAAATGAAATGATTCAATCTGACAACAGCTCTAGTGATGGCAAACCTCTGGATTCAGGGCTT
CTGCATAACAATGACAGACTTTCAGATGGAGACAGTAAATACTCTCAAACCAGTCACAAACTAGTGCAGC
TTTTGACAACAACTGCCGAACAGCAGTTACGGCATGCTGATATAGACACAAGCTGCAAAGATGTCCTGTC
TTGCACAGGCACTTCCAACTCTGCCTCTGCTAACTCTTCAGGAGGTTCTTGTCCCTCTTCTCATAGCTCA
TTGACAGAACGGCATAAAATTCTACACCGGCTCTTACAGGAGGGTAGCCCCTCAGATATCACCACTTTGT
CTGTCGAGCCTGATAAAAAGGACAGTGCATCTACTTCTGTGTCAGTGACTGGACAGGTACAAGGAAACTC
CAGTATAAAACTAGAACTGGATGCTTCAAAGAAAAAAGAATCAAAAGACCATCAGCTCCTACGCTATCTT
TTAGATAAAGATGAGAAAGATTTAAGATCAACTCCAAACCTGAGCCTGGATGATGTAAAGGTGAAAGTGG
AAAAGAAAGAACAGATGGATCCATGTAATACAAACCCAACCCCAATGACCAAACCCACTCCTGAGGAAAT
AAAACTGGAGGCCCAGAGCCAGTTTACAGCTGACCTTGACCAGTTTGATCAGTTACTGCCCACGCTGGAG
AAGGCAGCACAGTTGCCAGGCTTATGTGAGACAGACAGGATGGATGGTGCGGTCACCAGTGTAACCATCA
AATCGGAGATCCTGCCAGCTTCACTTCAGTCCGCCACTGCCAGACCCACTTCCAGGCTAAATAGATTACC
TGAGCTGGAATTGGAAGCAATTGATAACCAATTTGGACAACCAGGAACAGGCGATCAGATTCCATGGACA
AATAATACAGTGACAGCTATAAATCAGAGTAAATCAGAAGACCAGTGTATTAGCTCACAATTAGATGAGC
TTCTCTGTCCACCCACAACAGTAGAAGGGAGAAATGATGAGAAGGCTCTTCTTGAACAGCTGGTATCCTT
CCTTAGTGGCAAAGATGAAACTGAGCTAGCTGAACTAGACAGAGCTCTGGGAATTGACAAACTTGTTCAG
GGGGGTGGATTAGATGTATTATCAGAGAGATTTCCACCACAACAAGCAACGCCACCTTTGATCATGGAAG
AAAGACCCAACCTTTATTCCCAGCCTTACTCTTCTCCTTCTCCTACTGCCAATCTCCCTAGCCCTTTCCA
AGGCATGGTCAGGCAAAAACCTTCACTGGGGACGATGCCTGTTCAAGTAACACCTCCCCGAGGTGCTTTT
TCACCTGGCATGGGCATGCAGCCCAGGCAAACTCTAAACAGACCTCCGGCTGCACCTAACCAGCTTCGAC
TTCAACTACAGCAGCGATTACAGGGACAACAGCAGTTGATACACCAAAATCGGCAAGCTATCTTAAACCA
GTTTGCAGCAACTGCTCCTGTTGGCATCAATATGAGATCAGGCATGCAACAGCAAATTACACCTCAGCCA
CCCCTGAATGCTCAAATGTTGGCACAACGTCAGCGGGAACTGTACAGTCAACAGCACCGACAGAGGCAGC
TAATACAGCAGCAAAGAGCCATGCTTATGAGGCAGCAAAGCTTTGGGAACAACCTCCCTCCCTCATCTGG
ACTACCAGTTCAAATGGGGAACCCCCGTCTTCCTCAGGGTGCTCCACAGCAATTCCCCTATCCACCAAAC
TATGGTACAAATCCAGGAACCCCACCTGCTTCTACCAGCCCGTTTTCACAACTAGCAGCAAATCCTGAAG
CATCCTTGGCCAACCGCAACAGCATGGTGAGCAGAGGCATGACAGGAAACATAGGAGGACAGTTTGGCAC
TGGAATCAATCCTCAGATGCAGCAGAATGTCTTCCAGTATCCAGGAGCAGGAATGGTTCCCCAAGGTGAG
GCCAACTTTGCTCCATCTCTAAGCCCTGGGAGCTCCATGGTGCCGATGCCAATCCCTCCTCCTCAGAGTT
CTCTTCTCCAGCAAACTCCACCTGCCTCCGGGTATCAGTCACCAGACATGAAGGCCTGGCAGCAAGGAGC
GATAGGAAACAACAATGTGTTCAGTCAAGCTGTCCAGAACCAGCCCACGCCTGCACAGCCAGGAGTATAC
AACAACATGAGCATCACCGTTTCCATGGCAGGTGGAAATACGAATGTTCAGAACATGAACCCAATGATGG
CCCAGATGCAGATGAGCTCTTTGCAGATGCCAGGAATGAACACTGTGTGCCCTGAGCAGATAAATGATCC
CGCACTGAGACACACAGGCCTCTACTGCAACCAGCTCTCATCCACTGACCTTCTCAAAACAGAAGCAGAT
GGAACCCAGGTGCAACAGGTTCAGGTGTTTGCTGACGTCCAGTGTACAGTGAATCTGGTAGGCGGGGACC
CTTACCTGAACCAGCCTGGTCCACTGGGAACTCAAAAGCCCACGTCAGGACCACAGACCCCCCAGGCCCA
GCAGAAGAGCCTCCTTCAGCAGCTACTGACTGAATAGTAATGAACTAGTCCGTAACTTGAAAGTATTTCG
ATTTCTTGGCTTTATATATCTTGTGGAAAGGACGAAACAATTCACCGTATCGTCTCGGAACGCGTTAAGT
CGACAATCAACCTCTGGATTACAAAATTTGTGAAAGATTGACTGGTATTCTTAACTATGTTGCTCCTTTT
ACGCTATGTGGATACGCTGCTTTAATGCCTTTGTATCATGCTATTGCTTCCCGTATGGCTTTCATTTTCT
CCTCCTTGTATAAATCCTGGTTGCTGTCTCTTTATGAGGAGTTGTGGCCCGTTGTCAGGCAACGTGGCGT
GGTGTGCACTGTGTTTGCTGACGCAACCCCCACTGGTTGGGGCATTGCCACCACCTGTCAGCTCCTTTCC
GGGACTTTCGCTTTCCCCCTCCCTATTGCCACGGCGGAACTCATCGCCGCCTGCCTTGCCCGCTGCTGGA
CAGGGGCTCGGCTGTTGGGCACTGACAATTCCGTGGTGTTGTCGGGGAAATCATCGTCCTTTCCTTGGCT
GCTCGCCTGTGTTGCCACCTGGATTCTGCGCGGGACGTCCTTCTGCTACGTCCCTTCGGCCCTCAATCCA
GCGGACCTTCCTTCCCGCGGCCTGCTGCCGGCTCTGCGGCCTCTTCCGCGTCTTCGCCTTCGCCCTCAGA
CGAGTCGGATCTCCCTTTGGGCCGCCTCCCCGCGTCGACTTTAAGACCAATGACTTACAAGGCAGCTGTA
GATCTTAGCCACTTTTTAAAAGAAAAGGGGGGACTGGAAGGGCTAATTCACTCCCAACGAAGACAAGATC
TGCTTTTTGCTTGTACTGGGTCTCTCTGGTTAGACCAGATCTGAGCCTGGGAGCTCTCTGGCTAACTAGG
GAACCCACTGCTTAAGCCTCAATAAAGCTTGCCTTGAGTGCTTCAAGTAGTGTGTGCCCGTCTGTTGTGT
GACTCTGGTAACTAGAGATCCCTCAGACCCTTTTAGTCAGTGTGGAAAATCTCTAGCAGTACGTATAGTA
GTTCATGTCATCTTATTATTCAGTATTTATAACTTGCAAAGAAATGAATATCAGAGAGTGAGAGGAACTT
GTTTATTGCAGCTTATAATGGTTACAAATAAAGCAATAGCATCACAAATTTCACAAATAAAGCATTTTTT
TCACTGCATTCTAGTTGTGGTTTGTCCAAACTCATCAATGTATCTTATCATGTCTGGCTCTAGCTATCCC
GCCCCTAACTCCGCCCATCCCGCCCCTAACTCCGCCCAGTTCCGCCCATTCTCCGCCCCATGGCTGACTA
ATTTTTTTTATTTATGCAGAGGCCGAGGCCGCCTCGGCCTCTGAGCTATTCCAGAAGTAGTGAGGAGGCT
TTTTTGGAGGCCTAGGGACGTACCCAATTCGCCCTATAGTGAGTCGTATTACGCGCGCTCACTGGCCGTC
GTTTTACAACGTCGTGACTGGGAAAACCCTGGCGTTACCCAACTTAATCGCCTTGCAGCACATCCCCCTT
TCGCCAGCTGGCGTAATAGCGAAGAGGCCCGCACCGATCGCCCTTCCCAACAGTTGCGCAGCCTGAATGG
CGAATGGG
[124 nt withheld, positions 10019-10142]
C
[91 nt withheld, positions 10144-10234]
A
[49 nt withheld, positions 10236-10284]
CCTTTGACGTTGGAGTCCACGTTCTTT
[37 nt withheld, positions 10312-10348]
ACCCTATCTCGGTCTATTCTTTTGATTTATAAGGGATTTTGCCGATTTCGGCCTATTGGTTAAAAAATGA
GCTGATTTAACAAAAATTTAACGCGAATTTTAACAAAATATTAACGCTTACAATTTAGGTGGCACTTTTC
GGGGAAATGTGCGCGGAACCCCTATTTGTTTATTTTTCTAAATACATTCAAATATGTATCCGCTCATGAG
ACAATAACCCTGATAAATGCTTCAATAATATTGAAAAAGGAAGAGTATGAGTATTCAACATTTCCGTGTC
GCCCTTATTCCCTTTTTTGCGGCATTTTGCCTTCCTGTTTTTGCTCACCCAGAAACGCTGGTGAAAGTAA
AAGATGCTGAAGATCAGTTGGGTGCACGAGTGGGTTACATCGAACTGGATCTCAACAGCGGTAAGATCCT
TGAGAGTTTTCGCCCCGAAGAACGTTTTCCAATGATGAGCACTTTTAAAGTTCTGCTATGTGGCGCGGTA
TTATCCCGTATTGACGCCGGGCAAGAGCAACTCGGTCGCCGCATACACTATTCTCAGAATGACTTGGTTG
AGTACTCACCAGTCACAGAAAAGCATCTTACGGATGGCATGACAGTAAGAGAATTATGCAGTGCTGCCAT
AACCATGAGTGATAACACTGCGGCCAACTTACTTCTGACAACGATCGGAGGACCGAAGGAGCTAACCGCT
TTTTTGCACAACATGGGGGATCATGTAACTCGCCTTGATCGTTGGGAACCGGAGCTGAATGAAGCCATAC
CAAACGACGAGCGTGACACCACGATGCCTGTAGCAATGGCAACAACGTTGCGCAAACTATTAACTGGCGA
ACTACTTACTCTAGCTTCCCGGCAACAATTAATAGACTGGATGGAGGCGGATAAAGTTGCAGGACCACTT
CTGCGCTCGGCCCTTCCGGCTGGCTGGTTTATTGCTGATAAATCTGGAGCCGGTGAGCGTGGGTCTCGCG
GTATCATTGCAGCACTGGGGCCAGATGGTAAGCCCTCCCGTATCGTAGTTATCTACACGACGGGGAGTCA
GGCAACTATGGATGAACGAAATAGACAGATCGCTGAGATAGGTGCCTCACTGATTAAGCATTGGTAACTG
TCAGACCAAGTTTACTCATATATACTTTAGATTGATTTAAAACTTCATTTTTAATTTAAAAGGATCTAGG
TGAAGATCCTTTTTGATAATCTCATGACCAAAATCCCTTAACGTGAGTTTTCGTTCCACTGAGCGTCAGA
CCCCGTAGAAAAGATCAAAGGATCTTCTTGAGATCCTTTTTTTCTGCGCGTAATCTGCTGCTTGCAAACA
AAAAAACCACCGCTACCAGCGGTGGTTTGTTTGCCGGATCAAGAGCTACCAACTCTTTTTCCGAAGGTAA
CTGGCTTCAGCAGAGCGCAGATACCAAATACTGTTCTTCTAGTGTAGCCGTAGTTAGGCCACCACTTCAA
GAACTCTGTAGCACCGCCTACATACCTCGCTCTGCTAATCCTGTTACCAGTGGCTGCTGCCAGTGGCGAT
AAGTCGTGTCTTACCGGGTTGGACTCAAGACGATAGTTACCGGATAAGGCGCAGCGGTCGGGCTGAACGG
GGGGTTCGTGCACACAGCCCAGCTTGGAGCGAACGACCTACACCGAACTGAGATACCTACAGCGTGAGCT
ATGAGAAAGCGCCACGCTTCCCGAAGGGAGAAAGGCGGACAGGTATCCGGTAAGCGGCAGGGTCGGAACA
GGAGAGCGCACGAGGGAGCTTCCAGGGGGAAACGCCTGGTATCTTTATAGTCCTGTCGGGTTTCGCCACC
TCTGACTTGAGCGTCGATTTTTGTGATGCTCGTCAGGGGGGCGGAGCCTATGGAAAAACGCCAGCAACGC
GGCCTTTTTACGGTTCCTGGCCTTTTGCTGGCCTTTTGCTCACATGTTCTTTCCTGCGTTATCCCCTGAT
TCTGTGGATAACCGTATTACCGCCTTTGAGTGAGCTGATACCGCTCGCCGCAGCCGAACGACCGAGCGCA
GCGAGTCAGTGAGCGAGGAAGCGGAAGAGCGCCCAATACGCAAACCGCCTCTCCCCGCGCGTTGGCCGAT
TCATTAATGCAGCTGGCACGACAGGTTTCCCGACTGGAAAGCGGGCAGTGAGCGCAACGCAATTAATGTG
AGTTAGCTCACTCATTAGGCACCCCAGGCTTTACACTTTATGCTTCCGGCTCGTATGTTGTGTGGAATTG
TGAGCGGATAACAATTTCACACAGGAAACAGCTATGACCATGATTACGCCAAGCGCGCAATTAACCCTCA
CTAAAGGGAACAAAAGCTGGAGCTGCAAGC
