>Addgene plasmid #143239 | TFORF0920 | depositor partial sequence | sequence record 281855 | Insert
ACCGCCACCATGAGTGGCCTCGGGGACAGTTCATCCGACCCTGCTAACCCAGACTCACATAAGAGGAAAG
GATCGCCATGTGACACACTGGCATCAAGCACGGAAAAGAGGCGCAGGGAGCAAGAAAATAAATATTTAGA
AGAACTAGCTGAGTTACTGTCTGCCAACATTAGTGACATTGACAGCTTGAGTGTAAAACCAGACAAATGC
AAGATTTTGAAGAAAACAGTCGATCAGATACAGCTAATGAAGAGAATGGAACAAGAGAAATCAACAACTG
ATGACGATGTACAGAAATCAGACATCTCATCAAGTAGTCAAGGAGTGATAGAAAAGGAATCCTTGGGACC
TCTTCTTTTGGAGGCTTTGGATGGATTTTTCTTTGTTGTGAACTGTGAAGGGAGAATTGTATTTGTGTCA
GAGAATGTAACCAGCTACTTAGGTTACAATCAGGAGGAATTAATGAATACGAGCGTCTACAGCATACTGC
ACGTGGGGGATCATGCAGAATTTGTGAAGAATCTGCTACCAAAATCACTAGTAAATGGAGTTCCTTGGCC
TCAAGAGGCAACACGACGAAATAGCCATACCTTTAACTGCAGGATGCTAATTCACCCTCCAGATGAGCCA
GGGACCGAGAACCAAGAAGCTTGCCAGCGTTATGAAGTAATGCAGTGTTTCACTGTGTCACAGCCAAAAT
CAATTCAAGAGGATGGAGAAGATTTCCAGTCATGTCTGATTTGTATTGCACGGCGATTACCTCGGCCTCC
AGCTATTACGGGTGTAGAATCCTTTATGACCAAGCAAGATACTACAGGTAAAATCATCTCTATTGATACT
AGTTCCCTGAGAGCTGCTGGCAGAACTGGTTGGGAAGATTTAGTGAGGAAGTGCATTTATGCTTTTTTCC
AACCTCAGGGCAGAGAACCATCTTATGCCAGACAGCTGTTCCAAGAAGTGATGACTCGTGGCACTGCCTC
CAGCCCCTCCTATAGATTCATATTGAATGATGGGACAATGCTTAGCGCCCACACCAAGTGTAAACTTTGC
TACCCTCAAAGTCCAGACATGCAACCTTTCATCATGGGAATTCATATCATCGACAGGGAGCACAGTGGGC
TTTCTCCTCAAGATGACACTAATTCTGGAATGTCAATTCCCCGAGTAAATCCCTCGGTCAATCCTAGTAT
CTCTCCAGCTCATGGTGTGGCTCGTTCATCCACATTGCCACCATCCAACAGCAACATGGTATCCACCAGA
ATAAACCGCCAGCAGAGCTCAGACCTTCATAGCAGCAGTCATAGTAATTCTAGCAACAGCCAAGGAAGTT
TCGGATGCTCACCCGGAAGTCAGATTGTAGCCAATGTTGCCTTAAACCAAGGACAGGCCAGTTCACAGAG
CAGTAATCCCTCTTTAAACCTCAATAATTCTCCTATGGAAGGTACAGGAATATCCCTAGCACAGTTCATG
TCTCCAAGGAGACAGGTTACTTCTGGATTGGCAACAAGGCCCAGGATGCCAAACAATTCCTTTCCTCCTA
ATATTTCGACATTAAGCTCTCCCGTTGGCATGACAAGTAGTGCCTGTAATAATAATAACCGATCTTATTC
AAACATCCCAGTAACATCTTTACAGGGTATGAATGAAGGACCCAATAACTCCGTTGGCTTCTCTGCCAGT
TCTCCAGTCCTCAGGCAGATGAGCTCACAGAATTCACCTAGCAGATTAAATATACAACCAGCAAAAGCTG
AGTCCAAAGATAACAAAGAGATTGCCTCAATTTTAAATGAAATGATTCAATCTGACAACAGCTCTAGTGA
TGGCAAACCTCTGGATTCAGGGCTTCTGCATAACAATGACAGACTTTCAGATGGAGACAGTAAATACTCT
CAAACCAGTCACAAACTAGTGCAGCTTTTGACAACAACTGCCGAACAGCAGTTACGGCATGCTGATATAG
ACACAAGCTGCAAAGATGTCCTGTCTTGCACAGGCACTTCCAACTCTGCCTCTGCTAACTCTTCAGGAGG
TTCTTGTCCCTCTTCTCATAGCTCATTGACAGAACGGCATAAAATTCTACACCGGCTCTTACAGGAGGGT
AGCCCCTCAGATATCACCACTTTGTCTGTCGAGCCTGATAAAAAGGACAGTGCATCTACTTCTGTGTCAG
TGACTGGACAGGTACAAGGAAACTCCAGTATAAAACTAGAACTGGATGCTTCAAAGAAAAAAGAATCAAA
AGACCATCAGCTCCTACGCTATCTTTTAGATAAAGATGAGAAAGATTTAAGATCAACTCCAAACCTGAGC
CTGGATGATGTAAAGGTGAAAGTGGAAAAGAAAGAACAGATGGATCCATGTAATACAAACCCAACCCCAA
TGACCAAACCCACTCCTGAGGAAATAAAACTGGAGGCCCAGAGCCAGTTTACAGCTGACCTTGACCAGTT
TGATCAGTTACTGCCCACGCTGGAGAAGGCAGCACAGTTGCCAGGCTTATGTGAGACAGACAGGATGGAT
GGTGCGGTCACCAGTGTAACCATCAAATCGGAGATCCTGCCAGCTTCACTTCAGTCCGCCACTGCCAGAC
CCACTTCCAGGCTAAATAGATTACCTGAGCTGGAATTGGAAGCAATTGATAACCAATTTGGACAACCAGG
AACAGGCGATCAGATTCCATGGACAAATAATACAGTGACAGCTATAAATCAGAGTAAATCAGAAGACCAG
TGTATTAGCTCACAATTAGATGAGCTTCTCTGTCCACCCACAACAGTAGAAGGGAGAAATGATGAGAAGG
CTCTTCTTGAACAGCTGGTATCCTTCCTTAGTGGCAAAGATGAAACTGAGCTAGCTGAACTAGACAGAGC
TCTGGGAATTGACAAACTTGTTCAGGGGGGTGGATTAGATGTATTATCAGAGAGATTTCCACCACAACAA
GCAACGCCACCTTTGATCATGGAAGAAAGACCCAACCTTTATTCCCAGCCTTACTCTTCTCCTTCTCCTA
CTGCCAATCTCCCTAGCCCTTTCCAAGGCATGGTCAGGCAAAAACCTTCACTGGGGACGATGCCTGTTCA
AGTAACACCTCCCCGAGGTGCTTTTTCACCTGGCATGGGCATGCAGCCCAGGCAAACTCTAAACAGACCT
CCGGCTGCACCTAACCAGCTTCGACTTCAACTACAGCAGCGATTACAGGGACAACAGCAGTTGATACACC
AAAATCGGCAAGCTATCTTAAACCAGTTTGCAGCAACTGCTCCTGTTGGCATCAATATGAGATCAGGCAT
GCAACAGCAAATTACACCTCAGCCACCCCTGAATGCTCAAATGTTGGCACAACGTCAGCGGGAACTGTAC
AGTCAACAGCACCGACAGAGGCAGCTAATACAGCAGCAAAGAGCCATGCTTATGAGGCAGCAAAGCTTTG
GGAACAACCTCCCTCCCTCATCTGGACTACCAGTTCAAATGGGGAACCCCCGTCTTCCTCAGGGTGCTCC
ACAGCAATTCCCCTATCCACCAAACTATGGTACAAATCCAGGAACCCCACCTGCTTCTACCAGCCCGTTT
TCACAACTAGCAGCAAATCCTGAAGCATCCTTGGCCAACCGCAACAGCATGGTGAGCAGAGGCATGACAG
GAAACATAGGAGGACAGTTTGGCACTGGAATCAATCCTCAGATGCAGCAGAATGTCTTCCAGTATCCAGG
AGCAGGAATGGTTCCCCAAGGTGAGGCCAACTTTGCTCCATCTCTAAGCCCTGGGAGCTCCATGGTGCCG
ATGCCAATCCCTCCTCCTCAGAGTTCTCTTCTCCAGCAAACTCCACCTGCCTCCGGGTATCAGTCACCAG
ACATGAAGGCCTGGCAGCAAGGAGCGATAGGAAACAACAATGTGTTCAGTCAAGCTGTCCAGAACCAGCC
CACGCCTGCACAGCCAGGAGTATACAACAACATGAGCATCACCGTTTCCATGGCAGGTGGAAATACGAAT
GTTCAGAACATGAACCCAATGATGGCCCAGATGCAGATGAGCTCTTTGCAGATGCCAGGAATGAACACTG
TGTGCCCTGAGCAGATAAATGATCCCGCACTGAGACACACAGGCCTCTACTGCAACCAGCTCTCATCCAC
TGACCTTCTCAAAACAGAAGCAGATGGAACCCAGGTGCAACAGGTTCAGGTGTTTGCTGACGTCCAGTGT
ACAGTGAATCTGGTAGGCGGGGACCCTTACCTGAACCAGCCTGGTCCACTGGGAACTCAAAAGCCCACGT
CAGGACCACAGACCCCCCAGGCCCAGCAGAAGAGCCTCCTTCAGCAGCTACTGACTGAATAGTAATGAAC
TAGTCCGTAACTTGAAAGTATTTCGATTTCTTGGCTTTATATATCTTGTGGAAAGGACGAAACAATTCAC
CGTATCGTCTCGGA
