>Addgene plasmid #143239 | TFORF0920 | depositor partial sequence | sequence record 281856 | Barcode
AACAATTCACCGTATCGTCTCGGA
